>Addgene plasmid #197801 | pJMC-2-Reverse | addgene full sequence | sequence record 390994 | Addgene NGS Result
GTCAGTGAGCGAGGAAGCGGAAGAGCGCCCACCTGCTTTTAGCCGGCGCGCCAGCGTGAGACCGGCCGCA
TTAGGCACCCCAGGCTTTACACTTTATGCTTCCGGCTCGTATAATGTGTGGATTTTGAGTTAGGATCCGT
CGAGATTTTCAGGAGCTAAGGAAGCTAAAATGGAGAAAAAAATCACTGGATATACCACCGTTGATATATC
CCAATGGCATCGTAAAGAACATTTTGAGGCATTTCAGTCAGTCGCTCAATGTACCTATAACCAGACCGTT
CAGCTGGATATTACGGCCTTTTTAAAGACCGTAAAGAAAAATAAGCACAAGTTTTATCCGGCCTTTATTC
ACATTCTTGCCCGCCTGATGAATGCTCATCCGGAATTCCGTATGGCAATGAAAGACGGTGAGCTGGTGAT
ATGGGATAGTGTTCACCCTTGTTACACCGTTTTCCATGAGCAAACTGAAACGTTTTCATCGCTCTGGAGT
GAATACCACGACGATTTCCGGCAGTTTCTACACATATATTCGCAAGATGTGGCGTGTTACGGTGAAAACC
TGGCCTATTTCCCTAAAGGGTTTATTGAGAATATGTTTTTCGTTTCAGCCAATCCCTGGGTGAGTTTCAC
CAGTTTTGATTTAAACGTGGCCAATATGGACAACTTCTTCGCCCCCGTTTTCACCATGGGCAAATATTAT
ACGCAAGGCGACAAGGTGCTGATGCCGCTGGCGATTCAGGTTCATCATGCCGTTTGTGATGGCTTCCATG
TCGGCAGAATGCTTAATGAATTACAACAGTACTGCGATGAGTGGCAGGCGGGGCGTAATCTAGAGGATCC
GGCTTACTAAAAGCCAGATAACAGTATGCGTATTTGCGCGCTGATTTTTGCGGTATAAGAATATATACTG
ATATGTATACCCGAAGTATGTCAAAAGGAGGTATGCTATGAAGCAGCGTATTACAGTGACAGTTGACAGC
GACAGCTATCAGTTGCTCAAGGCATATATGATGCCAATATCTCCGGTCTGGTAAGCACAACCATGCAGAA
TGAAGCCCGTCGTCTGCGTGCCGAACGCTGGAAAGCGGAAAATCAGGAAGGGATGGCTGAGGTCGCCCGG
TTTATTGAAATGAACGGCTCTTTTGCTGACGAGAACAGGGGCTGGTGAAATGCAGTTTAAGGTTTACACC
TATAAAAGAGAGAGCCGTTATCGTCTGTTTGTGGATGTACAGAGTGATATTATTGACACGCCCGGGCGAC
GGATGGTGATCCCCCTGGCCAGTGCACGTCTGCTGTCAGATAAAGTCTCCCGTGAACTTTACCCGGTGGT
GCATATCGGGGATGAAAGCTGGCGCATGATGACCACCGATATGGCCAGTGTGCCGGTTTCCGTTATCGGG
GAAGAAGTGGCTGATCTCAGCCACCGCGAAAATGACATCAAAAACGCCATTAACCTGATGTTCTGGGGAA
TATAAGGTCTCTCTCCGAGCTCCACCTTTTGCAGGTGTGATGAAAAGCCTTAGGGTCAGGTGGCACTTTT
CGGGGAAATGTGCGATGAACCCCTATTTGTTTATTTTTCTAAATACATTCAAATATGTATCCGCTAATGA
GACAATAACCCTGATAAATGCTTCAATTATATTGAAAAAGGAAGAGTATGAGTATCCAACATTTCCGTGT
CGCCCTTATTCCCTTTTTTGCGGCCTTCTGCCTTCCTGTTTTTGCTCACCCAGAAACGCTGGTGAAAGTA
AAAGATGCTGAAGATCAGTTGGGTGCCCGAGTGGGTTACATTGAACTGGATCTCAACAGCGGCAAAATCT
TAGAGAGTTTTCGCCCCGAAGAACGCTTCCCAATGATGAGCACTTTCAAAGTTCTGCTATGTGGCGCGGT
GTTATCCCGTATTGATGCTGGGCAAGAGCAACTCGGTCGCCGCATACACTATTCTCAGAATGACTTGGTT
GAGTATTCACCAGTCACAGAAAAGCATCTTACGGATGGCATGACAGTAAGAGAATTATGTAGTGCTGCCA
TAACCATGAGTGATAACACTGCGGCCAACTTACTTCTGACAACGATTGGAGGACCGAAGGAGCTAACCGC
TTTTTTGCACAACATGGGGGATCATGTAACTCGCCTTGATCGTTGGGAACCGGAGCTGAATGAAGCCATA
CCAAACGACGAGCGTGACACCACGATGCCTGTAGCAATGGCAACAACTCTCCGCAAACTATTAACTGGCG
AACTACTTACTCTTGCTTCACGCCAGCAACTCATTGACTGGATGGAGGCGGACAAAGTTGCAGGACCACT
TCTGCGCTCGGCACTTCCGGCTGGCTGGTTTATTGCTGATAAATCTGGAGCCGGTGAGCGTGGCTCTCGC
GGTATCATTGCAGCACTGGGGCCAGATGGTAAGCCCTCCCGTATCGTAGTTATCTACACGACGGGGAGTC
AGGCAACTATGGATGAACGAAATAGACAGATCGCTGAGATAGGTGCCTCACTGATTAAGCATTGGTAACT
GTCAGACGAAGGGAAATAAATAGTAGCCCGCCTGATGTGCGGGCTTTTTTTTGGTGGTGGTTACCAGTGT
CGCTTAGCTACCGTAGGTCCTCTTAGGCGGTCCGATTAGCGACATAGTCATCAATGCATTGACGGCAAAA
TCCCTTAACGTGAGTTTTCGTTCCACTGAGCGTCAGACCCCGTAGAAAAGATCAAAGGATCTTCTTGAGA
TCCTTTTTTTCTGCGCGTAATCTGCTGCTTGCAAACAAAAAAACCACCGCTACCAGCGGTGGTTTGTTTG
CCGGATCAAGAGCTACTAACTCTTTTTCCGAAGGTAACTGGCTTCAGCAGAGCGCAGATACCAAATACTG
TTCTTCTAGTGTAGCCGTAGTTAGGCCACCACTTCAAGAACTCTGTAGCACCGCCTACATACCTCGCTCT
GCTAATCCTGTTACCAGTGGCTGCTGCCAGTGGCGATAAGTCGTGTCTTACCGGGTTGGACTCAAGACGA
TAGTTACAGGATAAGGCGCAGCGGTCGGGCTGAACGGGGGGTTCGTGCTCACAGCCCAGCTTGGAGCGAA
CGACCTACACCGAACTGAGATACCTACAGCGTGAGCTATGAGAAAGCGCCACGCTTCCCGAAGGGAGAAA
GGCGGACAGGTATCCGGTAAGCGGCAGGGTCGGAACAGGAGAGCGCACGAGGGAGCTTCCAGGGGGAAAC
GCCTGGTATCTTTATAGTCCTGTCGGGTTTCGCCACCTCTGACTTGAGCGTCGATTTTTGTGATGCTCGT
CAGGGGGGCGGAGCCTATGGAAAAACGCCAGCAACGCGGCCTTTTTACGGTTCCTGGCCTTTTGCTGGCC
TTTTGCTCACATGTTCTTTCCTGCGTTATCCCCTGATTCTGTGGATAACCGTATTACCGCCTTTGAGTGA
GCTGATACCGCTCGCCGCAGCCGAACGACCGAGCGCAGCGA
Features (pLannotate 1.2.2; 9 found; start..end, strand, type, name):
      1..23      +  rep_origin     RSF ori (fragment): Plasmids containing the RSF 1030 origin of replication can be propagated in E. coli cells that contain additional plasmids with compatible origins.
     86..116     +  promoter       lac UV5 promoter: E. coli lac promoter with an "up" mutation
    140..169     +  promoter       cat promoter (fragment): promoter of the E. coli cat gene encoding chloramphenicol acetyltransferase
    170..850     +  CDS            CmR: chloramphenicol acetyltransferase confers resistance to chloramphenicol
   1007..1165    +  CDS            ccdA (fragment): CCDA_ECO57 - Also known as H, letA. Experimental evidence at protein level: Swiss-Prot protein existence level 1. Antitoxin component of a type II toxin-antitoxin (TA) system which inhibits the post-segregational killing (PSK) of plasmid-free cells, also referred to as a plasmid addiction system. Binds to and blocks the activity of CcdB; will also remove bound CcdB protein from the CcdB-GyrA complex by forming a CcdA-CcdB complex, a process termed rejuvenation. Functions as a transcriptional corepressor for the ccdAB operon, repression also requires CcdB (By similarity). From Escherichia coli
   1170..1472    +  CDS            ccdB: CCDB_ECOLI - Also known as G, letB, letD. Experimental evidence at protein level: Swiss-Prot protein existence level 1. Toxic component of a type II toxin-antitoxin (TA) system, functioning in plasmid maintainence. Responsible for the post- segregational killing (PSK) of plasmid-free cells, also referred to as a plasmid addiction system. Half-life of over 2 hours. Cell killing by CcdB is accompanied by filamentation, defects in chromosome and plasmid segregation, defects in cell division, formation of anucleate cells, decreased DNA synthesis and plasmid loss. Interferes with the activity of DN
   1557..1657    +  promoter       AmpR promoter: bla
   1658..2518    +  CDS            AmpR: β-lactamase; bla; confers resistance to ampicillin, carbenicillin, and related antibiotics
   2725..3313    +  rep_origin     ori: high-copy-number ColE1/pMB1/pBR322/pUC origin of replication
