[The description below was written by a language model from this plasmid's Addgene catalogue record and pLannotate feature annotations shown in this document.]
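Description:
pJMC-2-Reverse is a small (about 3.5 kb) empty destination vector from a modular cloning toolkit for plant genome engineering. The record identifies it as the Level 1, Module 2 acceptor, designed to receive a MoClo-assembled insert in the reverse orientation relative to the other modules. It carries no gene of interest. The backbone is described only as self-made, and no vector type is stated. The annotation shows no plant promoters, terminators or T-DNA borders, consistent with an intermediate E. coli cloning plasmid rather than a final plant transformation vector.

Propagation relies on a high-copy ColE1/pUC-type origin, and an AmpR (β-lactamase) gene under its native bla promoter serves as the permanent backbone marker. A short fragment annotated as RSF ori is too small to function and is probably an incidental match. The remainder of the plasmid is a counterselection cassette consisting of a chloramphenicol acetyltransferase gene (CmR) with a partial cat promoter, preceded by a lac UV5 promoter, and followed by a ccdA fragment and an intact ccdB toxin gene. CcdB poisons DNA gyrase, so the unmodified vector has to be maintained in a ccdB-tolerant strain, and selection with both ampicillin and chloramphenicol retains the cassette.

In this kind of design, the CmR-ccdB cassette is normally a placeholder that is excised and replaced by the assembled parts during cloning. Transformation into a standard ccdB-sensitive strain then eliminates uncut or religated vector, enriching for correct assemblies selected on ampicillin. The Type IIS restriction sites and overhangs that define the Module 2 position and the reverse orientation are not annotated in the feature table, so their identity cannot be given from this record.
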