Addgene plasmid #197801: pJMC-2-Reverse
Purpose: (Empty Backbone) Level 1 Module 2 destination vector (reverse orientation MoClo insert)
Depositing lab: Daniel Voytas. Depositing organization: University of Minnesota. Publication: An extensible vector toolkit and parts library for advanced engineering of plant genomes. Chamness JC, Kumar J, Cruz AJ, Rhuby E, Holum MJ, Cody JP, Tibebu R, Gamo ME, Starker CG, Zhang F, Voytas DF. Plant Genome. 2023 Mar 9:e20312. doi: 10.1002/tpg2.20312. PubMed 36896468.
Backbone
  Vector backbone: Unspecified
  Backbone manufacturer: Self-made
  Vector type: Unspecified
Growth in bacteria
  Bacterial resistance: Chloramphenicol and Ampicillin, 25 & 100 μg/mL
  Growth temperature: 37°C
  Growth strain: ccdB Survival
  Copy number: High Copy
Gene/Insert
  Gene/Insert name: None
Terms and licenses: Academic/Nonprofit Terms; Industry Terms: Not Available to Industry
Depositor comments: Please visit https://www.biorxiv.org/content/10.1101/2022.10.15.511792v1 for bioRxiv preprint.
How to cite: pJMC-2-Reverse was a gift from Daniel Voytas (Addgene plasmid # 197801 ; http://n2t.net/addgene:197801 ; RRID:Addgene_197801)
